Addgene plasmid #152339: pGBW-m4133583
Purpose: Mammalian expression plasmid for SARS-CoV-2 RNA-dependent RNA polymerase
Depositing lab: Ginkgo Bioworks & Benjie Chen. Depositing organization: Ginkgo Bioworks.
Backbone
  Vector backbone: pTwist_CMV_Puro_6
  Backbone size w/o insert (bp): 6080
  Vector type: Mammalian Expression
  Selectable markers: Puromycin
Growth in bacteria
  Bacterial resistance: Ampicillin, 100 μg/mL
  Growth temperature: 37°C
  Growth strain: DH5alpha
  Copy number: High Copy
Gene/Insert
  Gene/Insert name: SARS-CoV-2 RNA-dependent RNA polymerase
  Species: Severe acute respiratory syndrome coronavirus 2
  Insert size (bp): 2789
  Mutation: wt
  Entrez Gene: ORF1ab (a.k.a. GU280_gp01)
  Promoter: CMV
  Tag / fusion protein: Cleavable TEV;HA (C terminal on backbone)
  Cloning method: Unknown
Resource information
  A portion of this plasmid was derived from a plasmid made by: GinkgoBioworks
Depositor comments: NCBI reference sequence: YP_009725307.1
How to cite: pGBW-m4133583 was a gift from Ginkgo Bioworks & Benjie Chen (Addgene plasmid # 152339 ; http://n2t.net/addgene:152339 ; RRID:Addgene_152339)
