[The description below was written by a language model from this plasmid's Addgene catalogue record and pLannotate feature annotations shown in this document.]
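Description:
pGBW-m4133583 is a mammalian expression plasmid built on the pTwist_CMV_Puro_6 backbone and carrying the wild-type SARS-CoV-2 RNA-dependent RNA polymerase, the portion of the ORF1ab replicase polyprotein corresponding to the mature polymerase protein. The full sequence record is about 8.9 kb, of which the insert accounts for roughly 2.8 kb. In bacteria the plasmid replicates from a high-copy ColE1/pUC-type origin and is selected through an AmpR β-lactamase gene. In mammalian cells, a separate cassette with the human ubiquitin C promoter driving puromycin N-acetyltransferase, followed by a synthetic poly(A) signal, allows puromycin selection of transfected cells.

The polymerase coding sequence lies downstream of the CMV immediate-early enhancer and promoter and is followed by an SV40 polyadenylation signal. The automated annotation matches this open reading frame, which spans the numbering origin of the circular map, to the SARS-CoV-2 replicase polyprotein. The functional text attached to that match describes the 2'-O-methyltransferase activity of the polyprotein and comes from the generic database entry, not from this insert. According to the catalogue fields, the backbone supplies a C-terminal HA epitope tag preceded by a TEV protease cleavage site, allowing detection or immunoprecipitation of the protein and later removal of the tag. These elements are not individually annotated in the feature table. The expression unit is flanked by β-globin insulator elements, and T7 and rrnG transcription terminators and an upstream synthetic poly(A) signal are positioned to limit read-through between the cassettes. The record gives the purpose only as expression of the viral polymerase in mammalian cells.
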