Features (pLannotate 1.2.2; 19 found; start..end, strand, type, name):
   2898..3019    -  polyA_signal   SV40 poly(A) signal: SV40 polyadenylation signal
   3042..3111    -  CDS            large T antigen (fragment): large T antigen from SV40 (simian virus 40)
   3134..3180    +  terminator     T7 terminator: transcription terminator for bacteriophage T7 RNA polymerase
   3210..3346    +  terminator     rrnG terminator: transcription terminator from the E. coli ribosomal RNA rrnG operon (Albrechtsen et al., 1991)
   3391..3462    +  misc_feature   3' β-globin insulator: insulator downstream of the human β-globin locus (Farrell et al., 2002)
   3688..4276    -  rep_origin     ori: high-copy-number ColE1/pMB1/pBR322/pUC origin of replication
   4448..4512    -  CDS            bla(M) (fragment): β-lactamase lacking the signal sequence; bla(M); allows cytosolic expression of β-lactamase
   4776..5985    +  promoter       UbC promoter: human ubiquitin C promoter
   5989..6586    +  CDS            PuroR (fragment): puromycin N-acetyltransferase; pac from Streptomyces; confers resistance to puromycin
   6615..6663    +  polyA_signal   poly(A) signal: synthetic polyadenylation signal
   6929..7789    +  CDS            AmpR: β-lactamase; bla; confers resistance to ampicillin, carbenicillin, and related antibiotics
   7802..7938    +  terminator     rrnG terminator: transcription terminator from the E. coli ribosomal RNA rrnG operon (Albrechtsen et al., 1991)
   8083..8154    +  misc_feature   5' β-globin insulator: insulator upstream of the human β-globin locus (Farrell et al., 2002)
   8159..8205    -  terminator     T7 terminator: transcription terminator for bacteriophage T7 RNA polymerase
   8223..8271    -  polyA_signal   poly(A) signal: synthetic polyadenylation signal
   8352..8655    +  enhancer       CMV enhancer: human cytomegalovirus immediate early enhancer
   8728..8745    -  promoter       CMV promoter (fragment): human cytomegalovirus (CMV) immediate early promoter
   8808..8859    +  promoter       CMVd2 promoter: truncated human cytomegalovirus (CMV) immediate early promoter that yields moderately reduced expression relative to the full-length promoter
   8829..2800    +  CDS            rep (fragment) (across the origin): R1AB_SARS2 - Experimental evidence at protein level: Swiss-Prot protein existence level 1. [2'-O-methyltransferase]: Methyltransferase that mediates mRNA cap 2'-O-ribose methylation to the 5'-cap structure of viral mRNAs. N7-methyl guanosine cap is a prerequisite for binding of nsp16. Therefore plays an essential role in viral mRNAs cap methylation which is essential to evade immune system. From Severe acute respiratory syndrome coronavirus 2 (2019-nCoV) (SARS-CoV-2).
>Addgene plasmid #152339 | pGBW-m4133583 | depositor full sequence | sequence record 295351 | Full Sequence
CACCATGGCTGATGCACAATCGTTTTTAAACCGGGTTTGCGGTGTAAGTGCAGCCCGTCTTACACCGTGC
GGCACAGGCACTAGTACTGATGTCGTATACAGGGCTTTTGACATCTACAATGATAAAGTAGCTGGTTTTG
CTAAATTCCTAAAAACTAATTGTTGTCGCTTCCAAGAAAAGGACGAAGATGACAATTTAATTGATTCTTA
CTTTGTAGTTAAGAGACACACTTTCTCTAACTACCAACATGAAGAAACAATTTATAATTTACTTAAGGAT
TGTCCAGCTGTTGCTAAACATGACTTCTTTAAGTTTAGAATAGACGGTGACATGGTACCACATATATCAC
GTCAACGTCTTACTAAATACACAATGGCAGACCTCGTCTATGCTTTAAGGCATTTTGATGAAGGTAATTG
TGACACATTAAAAGAAATACTTGTCACATACAATTGTTGTGATGATGATTATTTCAATAAAAAGGACTGG
TATGATTTTGTAGAAAACCCAGATATATTACGCGTATACGCCAACTTAGGTGAACGTGTACGCCAAGCTT
TGTTAAAAACAGTACAATTCTGTGATGCCATGCGAAATGCTGGTATTGTTGGTGTACTGACATTAGATAA
TCAAGATCTCAATGGTAACTGGTATGATTTCGGTGATTTCATACAAACCACGCCAGGTAGTGGAGTTCCT
GTTGTAGATTCTTATTATTCATTGTTAATGCCTATATTAACCTTGACCAGGGCTTTAACTGCAGAGTCAC
ATGTTGACACTGACTTAACAAAGCCTTACATTAAGTGGGATTTGTTAAAATATGACTTCACGGAAGAGAG
GTTAAAACTCTTTGACCGTTATTTTAAATATTGGGATCAGACATACCACCCAAATTGTGTTAACTGTTTG
GATGACAGATGCATTCTGCATTGTGCAAACTTTAATGTTTTATTCTCTACAGTGTTCCCACCTACAAGTT
TTGGACCACTAGTGAGAAAAATATTTGTTGATGGTGTTCCATTTGTAGTTTCAACTGGATACCACTTCAG
AGAGCTAGGTGTTGTACATAATCAGGATGTAAACTTACATAGCTCTAGACTTAGTTTTAAGGAATTACTT
GTGTATGCTGCTGACCCTGCTATGCACGCTGCTTCTGGTAATCTATTACTAGATAAACGCACTACGTGCT
TTTCAGTAGCTGCACTTACTAACAATGTTGCTTTTCAAACTGTCAAACCCGGTAATTTTAACAAAGACTT
CTATGACTTTGCTGTGTCTAAGGGTTTCTTTAAGGAAGGAAGTTCTGTTGAATTAAAACACTTCTTCTTT
GCTCAGGATGGTAATGCTGCTATCAGCGATTATGACTACTATCGTTATAATCTACCAACAATGTGTGATA
TCAGACAACTACTATTTGTAGTTGAAGTTGTTGATAAGTACTTTGATTGTTACGATGGTGGCTGTATTAA
TGCTAACCAAGTCATCGTCAACAACCTAGACAAATCAGCTGGTTTTCCATTTAATAAATGGGGTAAGGCT
AGACTTTATTATGATTCAATGAGTTATGAGGATCAAGATGCACTTTTCGCATATACAAAACGTAATGTCA
TCCCTACTATAACTCAAATGAATCTTAAGTATGCCATTAGTGCAAAGAATAGAGCTCGCACCGTAGCTGG
TGTCTCTATCTGTAGTACTATGACCAATAGACAGTTTCATCAAAAATTATTGAAATCAATAGCCGCCACT
AGAGGAGCTACTGTAGTAATTGGAACAAGCAAATTCTATGGTGGTTGGCACAACATGTTAAAAACTGTTT
ATAGTGATGTAGAAAACCCTCACCTTATGGGTTGGGATTATCCTAAATGTGATAGAGCCATGCCTAACAT
GCTTAGAATTATGGCCTCACTTGTTCTTGCTCGCAAACATACAACGTGTTGTAGCTTGTCACACCGTTTC
TATAGATTAGCTAATGAGTGTGCTCAAGTATTGAGTGAAATGGTCATGTGTGGCGGTTCACTATATGTTA
AACCAGGTGGAACCTCATCAGGAGATGCCACAACTGCTTATGCTAATAGTGTTTTTAACATTTGTCAAGC
TGTCACGGCCAATGTTAATGCACTTTTATCTACTGATGGTAACAAAATTGCCGATAAGTATGTCCGCAAT
TTACAACACAGACTTTATGAGTGTCTCTATAGAAATAGAGATGTTGACACAGACTTTGTGAATGAGTTTT
ACGCATATTTGCGTAAACATTTCTCAATGATGATACTCTCTGACGATGCTGTTGTGTGTTTCAATAGCAC
TTATGCATCTCAAGGTCTAGTGGCTAGCATAAAGAACTTTAAGTCAGTTCTTTATTATCAAAACAATGTT
TTTATGTCTGAAGCAAAATGTTGGACTGAGACTGACCTTACTAAAGGACCTCATGAATTTTGCTCTCAAC
ATACAATGCTAGTTAAACAGGGTGATGATTATGTGTACCTTCCTTACCCAGATCCATCAAGAATCCTAGG
GGCCGGCTGTTTTGTAGATGATATCGTAAAAACAGATGGTACACTTATGATTGAACGGTTCGTGTCTTTA
GCTATAGATGCTTACCCACTTACTAAACATCCTAATCAGGAGTATGCTGATGTCTTTCATTTGTACTTAC
AATACATAAGAAAGCTACATGATGAGTTAACAGGACACATGTTAGACATGTATTCTGTTATGCTTACTAA
TGATAACACTTCAAGGTATTGGGAACCTGAGTTTTATGAGGCTATGTACACACCGCATACAGTCTTAGAA
AACCTTTACTTTCAGTCGTACCCCTATGACGTACCAGATTATGCGTAAGCTAGCTTGACTGACTGAGATA
CAGCGTACCTTCAGCTCACAGACATGATAAGATACATTGATGAGTTTGGACAAACCACAACTAGAATGCA
GTGAAAAAAATGCTTTATTTGTGAAATTTGTGATGCTATTGCTTTATTTGTAACCATTATAAGCTGCAAT
AAACAAGTTAACAACAACAATTGCATTCATTTTATGTTTCAGGTTCAGGGGGAGGTGTGGGAGGTTTTTT
AAAGCAAGTAAAACCTCTACAAATGTGGTATTGGCCCATCTCTATCGGTATCGTAGCATAACCCCTTGGG
GCCTCTAAACGGGTCTTGAGGGGTTTTTTGTGCCCCTCGGGCCGGATTGCTATCTACCGGCATTGGCGCA
GAAAAAAATGCCTGATGCGACGCTGCGCGTCTTATACTCCCACATATGCCAGATTCAGCAACGGATACGG
CTTCCCCAACTTGCCCACTTCCATACGTGTCCTCCTTACCAGAAATTTATCCTTAAGGTCGTCAGCTATC
CTGCAGGCGATCTCTCGATTTCGATCAAGACATTCCTTTAATGGTCTTTTCTGGACACCACTAGGGGTCA
GAAGTAGTTCATCAAACTTTCTTCCCTCCCTAATCTCATTGGTTACCTTGGGCTATCGAAACTTAATTAA
CCAGTCAAGTCAGCTACTTGGCGAGATCGACTTGTCTGGGTTTCGACTACGCTCAGAATTGCGTCAGTCA
AGTTCGATCTGGTCCTTGCTATTGCACCCGTTCTCCGATTACGAGTTTCATTTAAATCATGTGAGCAAAA
GGCCAGCAAAAGGCCAGGAACCGTAAAAAGGCCGCGTTGCTGGCGTTTTTCCATAGGCTCCGCCCCCCTG
ACGAGCATCACAAAAATCGACGCTCAAGTCAGAGGTGGCGAAACCCGACAGGACTATAAAGATACCAGGC
GTTTCCCCCTGGAAGCTCCCTCGTGCGCTCTCCTGTTCCGACCCTGCCGCTTACCGGATACCTGTCCGCC
TTTCTCCCTTCGGGAAGCGTGGCGCTTTCTCATAGCTCACGCTGTAGGTATCTCAGTTCGGTGTAGGTCG
TTCGCTCCAAGCTGGGCTGTGTGCACGAACCCCCCGTTCAGCCCGACCGCTGCGCCTTATCCGGTAACTA
TCGTCTTGAGTCCAACCCGGTAAGACACGACTTATCGCCACTGGCAGCAGCCACTGGTAACAGGATTAGC
AGAGCGAGGTATGTAGGCGGTGCTACAGAGTTCTTGAAGTGGTGGCCTAACTACGGCTACACTAGAAGAA
CAGTATTTGGTATCTGCGCTCTGCTGAAGCCAGTTACCTTCGGAAAAAGAGTTGGTAGCTCTTGATCCGG
CAAACAAACCACCGCTGGTAGCGGTGGTTTTTTTGTTTGCAAGCAGCAGATTACGCGCAGAAAAAAAGGA
TCTCAAGAAGATCCTTTGATCTTTTCTACGGGGTCTGACGCTCAGTGGAACGAAAACTCACGTTAAGGGA
TTTTGGTCATGAGATTATCAAAAAGGATCTTCACCTAGATCCTTTTAAATTAAAAATGAAGTTTTAAATC
AATCTAAAGTATATATGAGTAAACTTGGTCTGACAGTTACCAATGCTTAATCAGTGAGGCACCTATCTCA
GCGATCTGTCTATTTCGTTCATCCATAGTTGCATTTAAATTTCCGAACTCTCCAAGGCCCTCGTCGGAAA
ATCTTCAAACCTTTCGTCCGATCCATCTTGCAGGCTACCTCTCGAACGAACTATCGCAAGTCTCTTGGCC
GGCCTTGCGCCTTGGCTATTGCTTGGCAGCGCCTATCGCCAGGTATTACTCCAATCCCGAATATCCGAGA
TCGGGATCACCCGAGAGAAGTTCAACCTACATCCTCAATCCCGATCTATCCGAGATCCGAGGAATATCGA
AATCGGGGCGCGCCTGGCCTCCGCGCCGGGTTTTGGCGCCTCCCGCGGGCGCCCCCCTCGTCACGGCGAG
CGCTGCCACGTCAGACGAAGGGCGCAGGAGCGTCCTGATCCTTCCGCCCGGACGCTCAGGACAGCGGCCC
GCTGCTCATAAGACTCGGCCTTAGAACCCCAGTATCAGCAGAAGGACATTTTAGGACGGGACTTGGGTGA
CTCTAGGGCACTGGTTTTCTTTCCAGAGAGCGGAACAGGCGAGGAAAAGTAGTCCCTTCTCGGCGATTCT
GCGGAGGGATCTCCGTGGGGCGGTGAACGCCGATGATTATATAAGGACGCGCCGGGTGTGGCACAGCTAG
TTCCGTCGCAGCCGGGATTTGGGTCGCGGTTCTTGTTTGTGGATCGCTGTGATCGTCACTTGGTGAGTAG
CGGGCTGCTGGGCTGGCCGGGGCTTTCGTGGCCGCCGGGCCGCTCGGTGGGACGGAAGCGTGTGGAGAGA
CCGCCAAGGGCTGTAGTCTGGGTCCGCGAGCAAGGTTGCCCTGAACTGGGGGTTGGGGGGAGCGCAGCAA
AATGGCGGCTGTTCCCGAGTCTTGAATGGAAGACGCTTGTGAGGCGGGCTGTGAGGTCGTTGAAACAAGG
TGGGGGGCATGGTGGGCGGCAAGAACCCAAGGTCTTGAGCCCTTCGCTAATGCGGGAAAGCTCTTATTCG
GGTGAGATGGGCTGGGCACCATCTGGGGACCCTGACGTGAAGTTTGTCACTGACTGGAGAACTCGGTTTG
TCGTCTGTTGCGGGGGCGGCAGTTATGGCGGTGCCGTTGGGCAGTGCACCCGTACCTTTGGGAGCGCGCG
CCCTCGTCGTGTCGTGACGTCACCCGTTCTGTTGGCTTATAATGCAGGGTGGGGCCACCTGCCGGTAGGT
GTGCGGTAGGCTTTTCTCCGTCGCAGGACGCAGGGTTCGGGCCTAGGGTAGGCTCTCCTGAATCGACAGG
CGCCGGACCTCTGGTGAGGGGAGGGATAAGTGAGGCGTCAGTTTCTTTGGTCGGTTTTATGTACCTATCT
TCTTAAGTAGCTGAAGCTCCGGTTTTGAACTATGCGCTCGGGGTTGGCGAGTGTGTTTTGTGAAGTTTTT
TAGGCACCTTTTGAAATGTAATCATTTGGGTCAATATGTAATTTTCAGTGTTAGACTTGTAAATTGTCCG
CTAAATTCTGGCCGTTTTTGGCTTTTTTGTTAGACAACATGACCGAGTACAAGCCCACGGTGCGCCTCGC
CACCCGCGACGACGTCCCCAGGGCCGTACGCACCCTCGCCGCCGCGTTCGCCGACTACCCCGCCACGCGC
CACACCGTCGATCCGGACCGCCACATCGAGCGGGTCACCGAGCTGCAAGAACTCTTCCTCACGCGCGTCG
GGCTCGACATCGGCAAGGTGTGGGTCGCGGACGACGGCGCCGCGGTGGCGGTCTGGACCACGCCGGAGAG
CGTCGAAGCGGGGGCGGTGTTCGCCGAGATCGGCCCGCGCATGGCCGAGTTGAGCGGTTCCCGGCTGGCC
GCGCAGCAACAGATGGAGGGCCTCCTGGCGCCGCACCGGCCCAAGGAGCCCGCGTGGTTCCTGGCCACCG
TCGGCGTCTCGCCCGACCACCAGGGCAAGGGTCTGGGCAGCGCCGTCGTGCTCCCCGGAGTGGAGGCCGC
CGAGCGCGCCGGGGTGCCCGCCTTCCTGGAGACCTCCGCGCCCCGCAACCTCCCCTTCTACGAGCGGCTC
GGCTTCACCGTCACCGCCGACGTCGAGGTGCCCGAAGGACCGCGCACCTGGTGCATGACCCGCAAGCCCG
GTGCCTAGGCTAGTATGTAAGCCTAGTCTTAGATAATAAAATCGCTATCCATCGAAGATGGATGTGTGTT
GGTTTTTTGTGTGTGTAACGCTAGGCGCGCCTGGTGTACCGAGAACGATCCTCTCAGTGCGAGTCTCGAC
GATCCATATCGTTGCTTGGCAGTCAGCCAGTCGGAATCCAGCTTGGGACCCAGGAAGTCCAATCGTCAGA
TATTGTACTCAAGCCTGGTCACGGCAGCGTACCGATCTGTTTAAACCTAGATATTGATAGTCTGATCGGT
CAACGTATAATCGAGTCCTAGCTTTTGCAAACATCTATCAAGAGACAGGATCAGCAGGAGGCTTTCGCAT
GAGTATTCAACATTTCCGTGTCGCCCTTATTCCCTTTTTTGCGGCATTTTGCCTTCCTGTTTTTGCTCAC
CCAGAAACGCTGGTGAAAGTAAAAGATGCTGAAGATCAGTTGGGTGCGCGAGTGGGTTACATCGAACTGG
ATCTCAACAGCGGTAAGATCCTTGAGAGTTTTCGCCCCGAAGAACGCTTTCCAATGATGAGCACTTTTAA
AGTTCTGCTATGTGGCGCGGTATTATCCCGTATTGACGCCGGGCAAGAGCAACTCGGTCGCCGCATACAC
TATTCTCAGAATGACTTGGTTGAGTATTCACCAGTCACAGAAAAGCATCTTACGGATGGCATGACAGTAA
GAGAATTATGCAGTGCTGCCATAACCATGAGTGATAACACTGCGGCCAACTTACTTCTGACAACGATTGG
AGGACCGAAGGAGCTAACCGCTTTTTTGCACAACATGGGGGATCATGTAACTCGCCTTGATCGTTGGGAA
CCGGAGCTGAATGAAGCCATACCAAACGACGAGCGTGACACCACGATGCCTGTAGCAATGGCAACAACCT
TGCGTAAACTATTAACTGGCGAACTACTTACTCTAGCTTCCCGGCAACAGTTGATAGACTGGATGGAGGC
GGATAAAGTTGCAGGACCACTTCTGCGCTCGGCCCTTCCGGCTGGCTGGTTTATTGCTGATAAATCTGGA
GCCGGTGAGCGTGGGTCTCGCGGTATCATTGCAGCACTGGGGCCAGATGGTAAGCCCTCCCGTATCGTAG
TTATCTACACGACGGGGAGTCAGGCAACTATGGATGAACGAAATAGACAGATCGCTGAGATAGGTGCCTC
ACTGATTAAGCATTGGTAACCGATTCTAGGTGCATTGGCGCAGAAAAAAATGCCTGATGCGACGCTGCGC
GTCTTATACTCCCACATATGCCAGATTCAGCAACGGATACGGCTTCCCCAACTTGCCCACTTCCATACGT
GTCCTCCTTACCAGAAATTTATCCTTAAGATCGTTTAAACTCGACTCTGGCTCTATCGAATCTCCGTCGT
TTCGAGCTTACGCGAACAGCCGTGGCGCTCATTTGCTCGTCGGGCATCGAATCTCGTCAGCTATCGTCAG
CTTACCTTTTTGGCAGCGATCGCGGCTCCCGACATCTTGGACCATTAGCTCCACAGGTATCTTCTTCCCT
CTAGTGGTCATAACAGCAGCTTCAGCTACCTCTCAATTCAAAAAACCCCTCAAGACCCGTTTAGAGGCCC
CAAGGGGTTATGCTATCAATCGTTGCGTTACACACACAAAAAACCAACACACATCCATCTTCGATGGATA
GCGATTTTATTATCTAACTGCTGATCGAGTGTAGCCAGATCTAGTAATCAATTACGGGGTCATTAGTTCA
TAGCCCATATATGGAGTTCCGCGTTACATAACTTACGGTAAATGGCCCGCCTGGCTGACCGCCCAACGAC
CCCCGCCCATTGACGTCAATAATGACGTATGTTCCCATAGTAACGCCAATAGGGACTTTCCATTGACGTC
AATGGGTGGAGTATTTACGGTAAACTGCCCACTTGGCAGTACATCAAGTGTATCATATGCCAAGTACGCC
CCCTATTGACGTCAATGACGGTAAATGGCCCGCCTGGCATTATGCCCAGTACATGACCTTATGGGACTTT
CCTACTTGGCAGTACATCTACGTATTAGTCATCGCTATTACCATGCTGATGCGGTTTTGGCAGTACATCA
ATGGGCGTGGATAGCGGTTTGACTCACGGGGATTTCCAAGTCTCCACCCCATTGACGTCAATGGGAGTTT
GTTTTGGCACCAAAATCAACGGGACTTTCCAAAATGTCGTAACAACTCCGCCCCATTGACGCAAATGGGC
GGTAGGCGTGTACGGTGGGAGGTCTATATAAGCAGAGCTGGTTTAGTGAACCGTCAGATCAGATCTTTGT
CGATCCTACCATCCACTCGACACACCCGCCAGCGGCCGC
